Addgene plasmid #69282: pYPQ132B
Purpose: (Empty Backbone) Golden Gate entry vector; 2nd gRNA under AtU3 promoter
Depositing lab: Yiping Qi. Depositing organization: East Carolina University. Publication: A CRISPR/Cas9 toolbox for multiplexed plant genome editing and transcriptional regulation. Lowder LG, Paul JW, Baltes NJ, Voytas DF, Zhang Y, Zhang D, Tang X, Zheng X, Hsieh TF, Qi Y. Plant Physiol. 2015 Aug 21. pii: pp.00636.2015. 10.1104/pp.15.00636 PubMed 26297141.
Backbone
  Vector backbone: pHD2
  Backbone manufacturer: (Cermak et al. 2011)
  Vector type: CRISPR
Growth in bacteria
  Bacterial resistance: Tetracycline, 10 μg/mL
  Growth temperature: 37°C
  Growth strain: DH5alpha
  Copy number: High Copy
Gene/Insert
  Gene/Insert name: None
Terms and licenses: Academic/Nonprofit Terms; Industry Terms: Not Available to Industry
How to cite: pYPQ132B was a gift from Yiping Qi (Addgene plasmid # 69282 ; http://n2t.net/addgene:69282 ; RRID:Addgene_69282)
