[The description below was written by a language model from this plasmid's Addgene catalogue record and pLannotate feature annotations shown in this document.]
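Description:
pYPQ132B is an empty Golden Gate entry vector from a modular CRISPR/Cas9 toolbox for multiplexed plant genome editing and transcriptional regulation. It is built on the pHD2 backbone and is a small plasmid of about 3.6 kb. It replicates in E. coli at high copy from a ColE1/pUC-type origin and is selected with tetracycline, through a tetracycline efflux gene (TcR) driven by its native tet promoter. The annotation also picks up short fragments of lacI, an RSF origin and a kanamycin resistance gene, along with a T7 promoter and rrnB T1 and T2 terminators. The fragments appear to be backbone remnants rather than functional units.

The working part of the plasmid is a guide RNA expression cassette. According to the catalogue entry, it uses the Arabidopsis U3 (AtU3) small nuclear RNA promoter, which directs RNA polymerase III transcription of short RNAs in plants. The feature table annotates the Streptococcus pyogenes Cas9 gRNA scaffold but not the AtU3 promoter. The unannotated stretch upstream of the scaffold is where the promoter and the spacer cloning site would be expected, although the record does not confirm this. No targeting sequence is present, so the user supplies a spacer of choice to complete the single guide RNA.

The designation "2nd gRNA" indicates that this vector holds the second position in an ordered series. Once loaded with a spacer, its cassette is joined with cassettes from sibling entry vectors by Golden Gate assembly, producing a multi-guide array for simultaneous targeting of several plant loci. The record does not state which restriction enzymes or overhangs are used for these steps.
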