Features (pLannotate 1.2.2; 11 found; start..end, strand, type, name):
      1..54      -  CDS            lacI (fragment): lac repressor; lacI; The lac repressor binds to the lac operator to inhibit transcription in E. coli. This inhibition can be relieved by adding lactose or isopropyl-β-D-thiogalactopyranoside (IPTG).
     56..180     -  rep_origin     RSF ori (fragment): Plasmids containing the RSF 1030 origin of replication can be propagated in E. coli cells that contain additional plasmids with compatible origins.
    196..224     +  promoter       tet promoter: E. coli promoter for tetracycline efflux protein gene
    272..1462    +  CDS            TcR: tetracycline efflux protein; tet; confers resistance to tetracycline
   1560..1634    +  CDS            KanR (fragment): aminoglycoside phosphotransferase; aphA-3; confers resistance to kanamycin
   1637..1655    -  promoter       T7 promoter: promoter for bacteriophage T7 RNA polymerase
   2124..2199    +  misc_RNA       gRNA scaffold: guide RNA scaffold for the Streptococcus pyogenes CRISPR/Cas9 system
   2483..3071    +  rep_origin     ori: high-copy-number ColE1/pMB1/pBR322/pUC origin of replication
   3254..3346    +  CDS            lacI (fragment): lac repressor; lacI; The lac repressor binds to the lac operator to inhibit transcription in E. coli. This inhibition can be relieved by adding lactose or isopropyl-β-D-thiogalactopyranoside (IPTG).
   3401..3428    -  terminator     rrnB T2 terminator: transcription terminator T2 from the E. coli rrnB gene
   3560..3603    +  terminator     rrnB T1 terminator: Escherichia coli rrnB; transcription terminator T1 from the E. coli rrnB gene
>Addgene plasmid #69282 | pYPQ132B | depositor full sequence | sequence record 123984 | Full Sequence
CTGCATTAATGAATCGGCCAACGCGCGGGGAGAGGCGGTTTGCGTATTGGGCGCTCTTCCGCTTCCTCGC
TCACTGACTCGCTGCGCTCGGTCGTTCGGCTGCGGCGAGCGGTATCAGCTCACTCAAAGGCGGTAATACG
GTTATCCACAGAATCAGGGGATAACGCAGGAAAGAACATGAATTAATTCTCATGTTTGACAGCTTATCAT
CGATTAGCTTTAATGCGGTAGTTTATCACAGTTAAATTGCTAACGCAGTCAGGCACCGTGTATGAAATCT
AACAATGCGCTCATCGTCATCCTCGGCACCGTCACCCTGGATGCTGTAGGCATAGGCTTGGTTATGCCGG
TACTGCCGGGCCTCTTGCGGGATATCGTCCATTCCGACAGCATCGCCAGTCACTATGGCGTGCTGCTAGC
GCTATATGCGTTGATGCAATTTCTATGCGCACCCGTTCTCGGAGCACTGTCCGACCGCTTTGGCCGCCGC
CCAGTCCTGCTCGCTTCGCTACTTGGAGCCACTATCGACTACGCGATCATGGCGACCACACCCGTCCTGT
GGATTCTCTACGCCGGACGCATCGTGGCCGGCATCACCGGCGCCACAGGTGCGGTTGCTGGCGCCTATAT
CGCCGACATCACCGATGGGGAAGATCGGGCTCGCCACTTCGGGCTCATGAGCGCTTGTTTCGGCGTGGGT
ATGGTGGCAGGCCCCGTGGCCGGGGGACTGTTGGGCGCCATCTCCTTACATGCACCATTCCTTGCGGCGG
CGGTGCTCAACGGCCTCAACCTACTACTGGGCTGCTTCCTAATGCAGGAGTCGCATAAGGGAGAGCGCCG
ACCCATGCCCTTGAGAGCCTTCAACCCAGTCAGCTCCTTCCGGTGGGCGCGGGGCATGACTATCGTCGCC
GCACTTATGACTGTCTTCTTTATCATGCAACTCGTAGGACAGGTGCCGGCAGCGCTCTGGGTCATTTTCG
GCGAGGACCGCTTTCGCTGGAGCGCGACGATGATCGGCCTGTCGCTTGCGGTATTCGGAATCTTGCACGC
CCTCGCTCAAGCCTTCGTCACTGGTCCCGCCACCAAACGTTTCGGCGAGAAGCAGGCCATTATCGCCGGC
ATGGCGGCCGACGCGCTGGGCTACGTCTTGCTGGCGTTCGCGACGCGAGGCTGGATGGCCTTCCCCATTA
TGATTCTTCTCGCTTCCGGCGGCATCGGGATGCCCGCGTTGCAGGCCATGCTGTCCAGGCAGGTAGATGA
CGACCATCAGGGACAGCTTCAAGGATCGCTCGCGGCTCTTACCAGCCTAACTTCGATCATTGGACCGCTG
ATCGTCACGGCGATTTATGCCGCCTCGGCGAGCACATGGAACGGGTTGGCATGGATTGTAGGCGCCGCCC
TATACCTTGTCTGCCTCCCCGCGTTGCGTCGCGGTGCATGGAGCCGGGCCACCTCGACCTGAATGGAAGC
CGGCGGCACCTCGCTAACGGATTCACCACTCCAAGAATTGGAGCCAATCAATTCTTGCGGAGAACTGTGA
ATGCGCAAACCAACCCTTGATCGGGGAAGAACAGTATGTCGAGCTATTTTTTGACTTACTGGGGATCAAG
CCTGATTGGGAGAAAATAAAATATCCCCTATAGTGAGTCGTATTACATGGTCATAGCTGTTTCCTGGCAG
CTCTGGCCCGTGTCTCAAAATCTCTGATGTTACATTGCACAAGATAAAAATATATCATCATGCCTCCTCT
AGAGGTCTCCCATGTTTACTTTAAATTTTTCTTATGGCTCAGCCTGTGATGGATAACTGAATCAAACAAA
TGGCGTCTGGGTTTAAGAACATCTGTTTTGGCTATGTTGGACGAAACAAGTGAACTTTTAGGATCAACTT
CAGTTTATATACGGAGCTTATATCGAGCAATAAGATAAGTGGGCTTTTTATGTAATTTAATGGGCTATCG
TCCATATATTCACTAATACCCATGCCCAGTACCCATGTATGCGTTTCATATAAGCTCCTAATTTCTCCCA
CATCGCTCAAATCTAAACAAATCTTGTTGTATATATAACACTGAGGGAGCACCATTGGTCAGAGACGAGA
TCTAGTCTGAGTCGACCGTCTCTGTTTTAGAGCTAGAAATAGCAAGTTAAAATAAGGCTAGTCCGTTATC
AACTTGAAAAAGTGGCACCGAGTCGGTGCTTTTTTTTCCCTTTCCTTTTTTCTTTTTTTTGCCATAAACT
TAAATTTGTATATCGATCATTGTAGATATTGAAAACCTAGAACAAACCAACATCCATGTGAATGTCTTTC
ATGACTGATTTAGAGATAATTCTTGAATTTTGGAACTAGAATCTATAATGAGCCTAAATTAAAACATTGT
GGGACCGAGACCCTCGAGCCACCCATGACCAAAATCCCTTAACGTGAGTTACGCGTCGTTCCACTGAGCG
TCAGACCCCGTAGAAAAGATCAAAGGATCTTCTTGAGATCCTTTTTTTCTGCGCGTAATCTGCTGCTTGC
AAACAAAAAAACCACCGCTACCAGCGGTGGTTTGTTTGCCGGATCAAGAGCTACCAACTCTTTTTCCGAA
GGTAACTGGCTTCAGCAGAGCGCAGATACCAAATACTGTTCTTCTAGTGTAGCCGTAGTTAGGCCACCAC
TTCAAGAACTCTGTAGCACCGCCTACATACCTCGCTCTGCTAATCCTGTTACCAGTGGCTGCTGCCAGTG
GCGATAAGTCGTGTCTTACCGGGTTGGACTCAAGACGATAGTTACCGGATAAGGCGCAGCGGTCGGGCTG
AACGGGGGGTTCGTGCACACAGCCCAGCTTGGAGCGAACGACCTACACCGAACTGAGATACCTACAGCGT
GAGCTATGAGAAAGCGCCACGCTTCCCGAAGGGAGAAAGGCGGACAGGTATCCGGTAAGCGGCAGGGTCG
GAACAGGAGAGCGCACGAGGGAGCTTCCAGGGGGAAACGCCTGGTATCTTTATAGTCCTGTCGGGTTTCG
CCACCTCTGACTTGAGCGTCGATTTTTGTGATGCTCGTCAGGGGGGCGGAGCCTATGGAAAAACGCCAGC
AACGCGGCCTTTTTACGGTTCCTGGCCTTTTGCTGGCCTTTTGCTCACATGTTCTTTCCTGCGTTATCCC
CTGATTCTGTGGATAACCGTATTACCGCCTTTGAGTGAGCTGATACCGCTCGCCGCAGCCGAACGACCGA
GCGCAGCGAGTCAGTGAGCGAGGAAGCGGAAGAGCGCCCAATACGCAAACCGCCTCTCCCCGCGCGTTGG
CCGATTCATTAATGCAGCTGGCACGACAGGTTTCCCGACTGGAAAGCGGGCAGTGAGCGCAACGCAATTA
ATACGCGTACCGCTAGCCAGGAAGAGTTTGTAGAAACGCAAAAAGGCCATCCGTCAGGATGGCCTTCTGC
TTAGTTTGATGCCTGGCAGTTTATGGCGGGCGTCCTGCCCGCCACCCTCCGGGCCGTTGCTTCACAACGT
TCAAATCCGCTCCCGGCGGATTTGTCCTACTCAGGAGAGCGTTCACCGACAAACAACAGATAAAACGAAA
GGCCCAGTCTTCCGACTGAGCCTTTCGTTTTATTTGATGCCTGGCAGTTCCCTACTCTCGCGTT
