>Addgene plasmid #69282 | pYPQ132B | addgene partial sequence | sequence record 123981 | Tet-F 5'-GGCAGGTAGATGACGACCAT-3'
ATCGCTCGCGGCTCTTACCAGCCTAACTTCGATCATTGGACCGCTGATCGTCACGGCGATTTATGCCGCC
TCGGCGAGCACATGGAACGGGTTGGCATGGATTGTAGGCGCCGCCCTATACCTTGTCTGCCTCCCCGCGT
TGCGTCGCGGTGCATGGAGCCGGGCCACCTCGACCTGAATGGAAGCCGGCGGCACCTCGCTAACGGATTC
ACCACTCCAAGAATTGGAGCCAATCAATTCTTGCGGAGAACTGTGAATGCGCAAACCAACCCTTGATCGG
GGAAGAACAGTATGTCGAGCTATTTTTTGACTTACTGGGGATCAAGCCTGATTGGGAGAAAATAAAATAT
CCCCTATAGTGAGTCGTATTACATGGTCATAGCTGTTTCCTGGCAGCTCTGGCCCGTGTCTCAAAATCTC
TGATGTTACATTGCACAAGATAAAAATATATCATCATGCCTCCTCTAGAGGTCTCCCATGTTTACTTTAA
ATTTTTCTTATGGCTCAGCCTGTGATGGATAACTGAATCAAACAAATGGCGTCTGGGTTTAAGAACATCT
GTTTTGGCTATGTTGGACGAAACAAGTGAACTTTTAGGATCAACTTCAGTTTATATACGGAGCTTATATC
GAGCAATAAGATAAGTGGGCTTTTTATGTAATTTAATGGGCTATCGTCCATATATTCACTAATACCCATG
CCCAGTACCCATGTATGCGTTTCATATAAGCTCCTAATTTCTCCCACATCGCTCAAATCTAAACAAATCT
TGTTGTATATATAACACTGAGGGAGCACCATTGGTCAGAGACGAGATCTAGTCTGAGTCGACCGTCTCTG
TTTTAGAGCTAGAAATAGCAAGTTAAAATAAGGCTAGTCCGTTATCAACTTGAAAAAGTGGCACCGAGTC
GGTGCTTTTTTTTCCCTTTCCTTTTTTCTTTTTTTTGCCATAAACTTAAATTTGTATATCGATCATTGTA
GATATTGAAAACCTAGAACAAACCAACATCCATGTGAATGTCTTTCATGACTGATTTAGAG
