>Addgene plasmid #69282 | pYPQ132B | addgene partial sequence | sequence record 123982 | pBR322ori-3 5'-tttgtttgcaagcagcagat-3'
TCAAGAAGATCCTTTGATCTTTTCTACGGGGTCTGACGCTCAGTGGAACGACGCGTAACTCACGTTAAGG
GATTTTGGTCATGGGTGGCTCGAGGGTCTCGGTCCCACAATGTTTTAATTTAGGCTCATTATAGATTCTA
GTTCCAAAATTCAAGAATTATCTCTAAATCAGTCATGAAAGACATTCACATGGATGTTGGTTTGTTCTAG
GTTTTCAATATCTACAATGATCGATATACAAATTTAAGTTTATGGCAAAAAAAAGAAAAAAGGAAAGGGA
AAAAAAAGCACCGACTCGGTGCCACTTTTTCAAGTTGATAACGGACTAGCCTTATTTTAACTTGCTATTT
CTAGCTCTAAAACAGAGACGGTCGACTCAGACTAGATCTCGTCTCTGACCAATGGTGCTCCCTCAGTGTT
ATATATACAACAAGATTTGTTTAGATTTGAGCGATGTGGGAGAAATTAGGAGCTTATATGAAACGCATAC
ATGGGTACTGGGCATGGGTATTAGTGAATATATGGACGATAGCCCATTAAATTACATAAAAAGCCCACTT
ATCTTATTGCTCGATATAAGCTCCGTATATAAACTGAAGTTGATCCTAAAAGTTCACTTGTTTCGTCCAA
CATAGCCAAAACAGATGTTCTTAAACCCAGACGCCATTTGTTTGATTCAGTTATCCATCACAGGCTGAGC
CATAAGAAAAATTTAAAGTAAACATGGGAGACCTCTAGAGGAGGCATGATGATATATTTTTATCTTGTGC
AATGTAACATCAGAGATTTTGAGACACGGGCCAGAGCTGCCAGGAAACAGCTATGACCATGTAATACGAC
TCACTATAGGGGATATTTTATTTTCTCCCAATCAGGCTTGATCCCCAGTAAGTCAAAAAATAGCTCGACA
TACTGTTCTTCCCCGATCAAGGGTTGGTTTGCGCATTCACAGTTCTCCGCAAGAATTGATTGGCTCCAAT
TCTTGGAGTGGTGAATCCGTTAGCGAGGTGCCGCCGGCTTCCATTCAGGTCGAGGTGGCCCGGCTCCATG
C
